LOCUS       Exported 6085 bp ds-DNA circular SYN 12-MAY-2021
DEFINITION  One half component of the optimized Cre recombinase dependent on GFP
            (CRE-DOG OPT) for rAAV production and expression in mammalian cells.
ACCESSION   .
VERSION     .
KEYWORDS    pAAV-EF1a-N-CretrcintG
SOURCE      synthetic DNA construct
  ORGANISM  synthetic DNA construct
REFERENCE   1 (bases 1 to 6085)
  AUTHORS   Tang JC, Rudolph S, Dhande OS, Abraira VE, Choi S, Lapan SW, Drew
            IR, Drokhlyansky E, Huberman AD, Regehr WG, Cepko CL
  TITLE     Cell type-specific manipulation with GFP-dependent Cre recombinase.
  JOURNAL   Nat Neurosci. 2015 Sep;18(9):1334-41. doi: 10.1038/nn.4081. Epub
            2015 Aug 10.
  PUBMED    26258682
REFERENCE   2 (bases 1 to 6085)
  AUTHORS   .
  TITLE     Direct Submission
  JOURNAL   Exported May 12, 2021 from SnapGene Server 1.1.58
            http://www.snapgene.com
FEATURES             Location/Qualifiers
     source          1..6085
                     /organism="synthetic DNA construct"
                     /mol_type="other DNA"
     repeat_region   1..141
                     /label=AAV2 ITR
                     /note="inverted terminal repeat of adeno-associated virus
                     serotype 2"
     repeat_region   12..141
                     /label=AAV2 ITR
     promoter        242..1419
                     /label=EF-1-alpha promoter
                     /note="strong constitutive promoter for human elongation
                     factor EF-1-alpha"
     intron          473..1410
                     /label=EF-1-alpha intron A
                     /note="intron upstream of the start codon of human
                     EF-1-alpha"
     primer_bind     1367..1387
                     /label=EF1a-F
                     /note="Human elongation factor-1a promoter, forward primer"
     regulatory      1432..1441
                     /regulatory_class="other"
                     /note="vertebrate consensus sequence for strong initiation
                     of translation (Kozak, 1987)"
     CDS             1468..1488
                     /codon_start=1
                     /product="nuclear localization signal of SV40 (simian virus
                     40) large T antigen"
                     /label=SV40 NLS
                     /translation="PKKKRKV"
     gap             1795..2184
                     /estimated_length=390
     misc_feature    2212..2800
                     /label=WPRE
                     /note="woodchuck hepatitis virus posttranscriptional
                     regulatory element"
     primer_bind     complement(2265..2285)
                     /label=WPRE-R
                     /note="WPRE, reverse primer"
     CDS             complement(2683..2694)
                     /codon_start=1
                     /product="Factor Xa recognition and cleavage site"
                     /label=Factor Xa site
                     /translation="IEGR"
     polyA_signal    2832..3308
                     /label=hGH poly(A) signal
                     /note="human growth hormone polyadenylation signal"
     primer_bind     complement(3031..3050)
                     /label=hGH-PA-R
                     /note="Human growth hormone terminator, reverse primer"
     repeat_region   3348..3488
                     /label=AAV2 ITR
                     /note="inverted terminal repeat of adeno-associated virus
                     serotype 2"
     repeat_region   3348..3477
                     /label=AAV2 ITR
     rep_origin      3563..4018
                     /direction=RIGHT
                     /label=f1 ori
                     /note="f1 bacteriophage origin of replication; arrow
                     indicates direction of (+) strand synthesis"
     primer_bind     complement(3650..3669)
                     /label=F1ori-R
                     /note="F1 origin, reverse primer"
     primer_bind     3860..3881
                     /label=F1ori-F
                     /note="F1 origin, forward primer"
     primer_bind     complement(4035..4054)
                     /label=pRS-marker
                     /note="pRS vectors, use to sequence yeast selectable
                     marker"
     primer_bind     4154..4176
                     /label=pGEX 3'
                     /note="pGEX vectors, reverse primer"
     primer_bind     complement(4214..4232)
                     /label=pBRforEco
                     /note="pBR322 vectors, upsteam of EcoRI site, forward
                     primer"
     promoter        4300..4404
                     /gene="bla"
                     /label=AmpR promoter
     CDS             4405..5265
                     /codon_start=1
                     /gene="bla"
                     /product="beta-lactamase"
                     /label=AmpR
                     /note="confers resistance to ampicillin, carbenicillin, and
                     related antibiotics"
                     /translation="MSIQHFRVALIPFFAAFCLPVFAHPETLVKVKDAEDQLGARVGYI
                     ELDLNSGKILESFRPEERFPMMSTFKVLLCGAVLSRIDAGQEQLGRRIHYSQNDLVEYS
                     PVTEKHLTDGMTVRELCSAAITMSDNTAANLLLTTIGGPKELTAFLHNMGDHVTRLDRW
                     EPELNEAIPNDERDTTMPVAMATTLRKLLTGELLTLASRQQLIDWMEADKVAGPLLRSA
                     LPAGWFIADKSGAGERGSRGIIAALGPDGKPSRIVVIYTTGSQATMDERNRQIAEIGAS
                     LIKHW"
     primer_bind     complement(4623..4642)
                     /label=Amp-R
                     /note="Ampicillin resistance gene, reverse primer"
     rep_origin      5436..6024
                     /direction=RIGHT
                     /label=ori
                     /note="high-copy-number ColE1/pMB1/pBR322/pUC origin of
                     replication"
     primer_bind     5925..5944
                     /label=pBR322ori-F
                     /note="pBR322 origin, forward primer"
ORIGIN
        1 cctgcaggca gctgcgcgct cgctcgctca ctgaggccgc ccgggcaaag cccgggcgtc
       61 gggcgacctt tggtcgcccg gcctcagtga gcgagcgagc gcgcagagag ggagtggcca
      121 actccatcac taggggttcc tgcggccgca cgcgtaagct ttgcaaagat ggataaagtt
      181 ttaaacagag aggaatcttt gcagctaatg gaccttctag gtcttgaaag gagtgggaat
      241 tggctccggt gcccgtcagt gggcagagcg cacatcgccc acagtccccg agaagttggg
      301 gggaggggtc ggcaattgaa ccggtgccta gagaaggtgg cgcggggtaa actgggaaag
      361 tgatgtcgtg tactggctcc gcctttttcc cgagggtggg ggagaaccgt atataagtgc
      421 agtagtcgcc gtgaacgttc tttttcgcaa cgggtttgcc gccagaacac aggtaagtgc
      481 cgtgtgtggt tcccgcgggc ctggcctctt tacgggttat ggcccttgcg tgccttgaat
      541 tacttccact ggctgcagta cgtgattctt gatcccgagc ttcgggttgg aagtgggtgg
      601 gagagttcga ggccttgcgc ttaaggagcc ccttcgcctc gtgcttgagt tgaggcctgg
      661 cctgggcgct ggggccgccg cgtgcgaatc tggtggcacc ttcgcgcctg tctcgctgct
      721 ttcgataagt ctctagccat ttaaaatttt tgatgacctg ctgcgacgct ttttttctgg
      781 caagatagtc ttgtaaatgc gggccaagat ctgcacactg gtatttcggt ttttggggcc
      841 gcgggcggcg acggggcccg tgcgtcccag cgcacatgtt cggcgaggcg gggcctgcga
      901 gcgcggccac cgagaatcgg acgggggtag tctcaagctg gccggcctgc tctggtgcct
      961 ggcctcgcgc cgccgtgtat cgccccgccc tgggcggcaa ggctggcccg gtcggcacca
     1021 gttgcgtgag cggaaagatg gccgcttccc ggccctgctg cagggagctc aaaatggagg
     1081 acgcggcgct cgggagagcg ggcgggtgag tcacccacac aaaggaaaag ggcctttccg
     1141 tcctcagccg tcgcttcatg tgactccacg gagtaccggg cgccgtccag gcacctcgat
     1201 tagttctcga gcttttggag tacgtcgtct ttaggttggg gggaggggtt ttatgcgatg
     1261 gagtttcccc acactgagtg ggtggagact gaagttaggc cagcttggca cttgatgtaa
     1321 ttctccttgg aatttgccct ttttgagttt ggatcttggt tcattctcaa gcctcagaca
     1381 gtggttcaaa gtttttttct tccatttcag gtgtcgtgag gtaccggatc cgccaccatg
     1441 gataaagcgg aattaattcc cgagcctcca aaaaagaaga gaaaggtcga attgggtacc
     1501 acctctgatg aagtcaggaa gaacctgatg gacatgttca gggacaggca ggccttctct
     1561 gaacacacct ggaagatgct cctgtctgtg tgcagatcct gggctgcctg gtgcaagctg
     1621 aacctcgtcg aaagctatcg caaggccagc aacaaggcct actttgagtg gaccatcgaa
     1681 gccagggacc tctccctgct gggaagccac gtgcgcaagg ccacctacca gacctacgcc
     1741 cccatcctgt acgctagcgg aggaggtggt ggaggtggag gtggaggtca attgnnnnnn
     1801 nnnnnnnnnn nnnnnnnnnn nnnnnnnnnn nnnnnnnnnn nnnnnnnnnn nnnnnnnnnn
     1861 nnnnnnnnnn nnnnnnnnnn nnnnnnnnnn nnnnnnnnnn nnnnnnnnnn nnnnnnnnnn
     1921 nnnnnnnnnn nnnnnnnnnn nnnnnnnnnn nnnnnnnnnn nnnnnnnnnn nnnnnnnnnn
     1981 nnnnnnnnnn nnnnnnnnnn nnnnnnnnnn nnnnnnnnnn nnnnnnnnnn nnnnnnnnnn
     2041 nnnnnnnnnn nnnnnnnnnn nnnnnnnnnn nnnnnnnnnn nnnnnnnnnn nnnnnnnnnn
     2101 nnnnnnnnnn nnnnnnnnnn nnnnnnnnnn nnnnnnnnnn nnnnnnnnnn nnnnnnnnnn
     2161 nnnnnnnnnn nnnnnnnnnn nnnntaagaa ttcgatatca agcttatcga taatcaacct
     2221 ctggattaca aaatttgtga aagattgact ggtattctta actatgttgc tccttttacg
     2281 ctatgtggat acgctgcttt aatgcctttg tatcatgcta ttgcttcccg tatggctttc
     2341 attttctcct ccttgtataa atcctggttg ctgtctcttt atgaggagtt gtggcccgtt
     2401 gtcaggcaac gtggcgtggt gtgcactgtg tttgctgacg caacccccac tggttggggc
     2461 attgccacca cctgtcagct cctttccggg actttcgctt tccccctccc tattgccacg
     2521 gcggaactca tcgccgcctg ccttgcccgc tgctggacag gggctcggct gttgggcact
     2581 gacaattccg tggtgttgtc ggggaaatca tcgtcctttc cttggctgct cgcctatgtt
     2641 gccacctgga ttctgcgcgg gacgtccttc tgctacgtcc cttcggccct caatccagcg
     2701 gaccttcctt cccgcggcct gctgccggct ctgcggcctc ttccgcgtct tcgccttcgc
     2761 cctcagacga gtcggatctc cctttgggcc gcctccccgc atcgataccg agcgctgctc
     2821 gagagatcta cgggtggcat ccctgtgacc cctccccagt gcctctcctg gccctggaag
     2881 ttgccactcc agtgcccacc agccttgtcc taataaaatt aagttgcatc attttgtctg
     2941 actaggtgtc cttctataat attatggggt ggaggggggt ggtatggagc aaggggcaag
     3001 ttgggaagac aacctgtagg gcctgcgggg tctattggga accaagctgg agtgcagtgg
     3061 cacaatcttg gctcactgca atctccgcct cctgggttca agcgattctc ctgcctcagc
     3121 ctcccgagtt gttgggattc caggcatgca tgaccaggct cagctaattt ttgttttttt
     3181 ggtagagacg gggtttcacc atattggcca ggctggtctc caactcctaa tctcaggtga
     3241 tctacccacc ttggcctccc aaattgctgg gattacaggc gtgaaccact gctcccttcc
     3301 ctgtccttct gattttgtag gtaaccacgt gcggaccgag cggccgcagg aacccctagt
     3361 gatggagttg gccactccct ctctgcgcgc tcgctcgctc actgaggccg ggcgaccaaa
     3421 ggtcgcccga cgcccgggct ttgcccgggc ggcctcagtg agcgagcgag cgcgcagctg
     3481 cctgcagggg cgcctgatgc ggtattttct ccttacgcat ctgtgcggta tttcacaccg
     3541 catannnnnn nnnnnnnnnn nnnnnnnnnn nnnnnnnnnn nnnnnnnnnn nnnnnnnnnn
     3601 nnnnnnnnnn nnnnnnnnnn nnnnnnnnnn nnnnnnnnnn nnnnnnnnnn nnnnnnnnnn
     3661 nnnnnnnnnn nnnnnnnnnn nnnnnncnnn nnnnnnnnnn nnnnnnnnnn nnnnnnnnnn
     3721 nnnnnnnnnn nnnnnnnnnn nnnnnnnnnn nnnnnnnnnn nnnnnnnnnn nnnnnnnnnn
     3781 nnnnnnnnnn nnnnnnnnnn nnnnnnnnnn nnnnnnnnnn nnnnnnnncc tttgacgttg
     3841 gagtccacgt tctttaatag tggactcttg ttccaaactg gaacaacact caaccctatc
     3901 tcgggctatt cttttgattt ataagggatt ttgccgattt cggcctattg gttaaaaaat
     3961 gagctgattt aacaaaaatt taacgcgaat tttaacaaaa tattaacgtt tacaatttta
     4021 tggtgcactc tcagtacaat ctgctctgat gccgcatagt taagccagcc ccgacacccg
     4081 ccaacacccg ctgacgcgcc ctgacgggct tgtctgctcc cggcatccgc ttacagacaa
     4141 gctgtgaccg tctccgggag ctgcatgtgt cagaggtttt caccgtcatc accgaaacgc
     4201 gcgagacgaa agggcctcgt gatacgccta tttttatagg ttaatgtcat gataataatg
     4261 gtttcttaga cgtcaggtgg cacttttcgg ggaaatgtgc gcggaacccc tatttgttta
     4321 tttttctaaa tacattcaaa tatgtatccg ctcatgagac aataaccctg ataaatgctt
     4381 caataatatt gaaaaaggaa gagtatgagt attcaacatt tccgtgtcgc ccttattccc
     4441 ttttttgcgg cattttgcct tcctgttttt gctcacccag aaacgctggt gaaagtaaaa
     4501 gatgctgaag atcagttggg tgcacgagtg ggttacatcg aactggatct caacagcggt
     4561 aagatccttg agagttttcg ccccgaagaa cgttttccaa tgatgagcac ttttaaagtt
     4621 ctgctatgtg gcgcggtatt atcccgtatt gacgccgggc aagagcaact cggtcgccgc
     4681 atacactatt ctcagaatga cttggttgag tactcaccag tcacagaaaa gcatcttacg
     4741 gatggcatga cagtaagaga attatgcagt gctgccataa ccatgagtga taacactgcg
     4801 gccaacttac ttctgacaac gatcggagga ccgaaggagc taaccgcttt tttgcacaac
     4861 atgggggatc atgtaactcg ccttgatcgt tgggaaccgg agctgaatga agccatacca
     4921 aacgacgagc gtgacaccac gatgcctgta gcaatggcaa caacgttgcg caaactatta
     4981 actggcgaac tacttactct agcttcccgg caacaattaa tagactggat ggaggcggat
     5041 aaagttgcag gaccacttct gcgctcggcc cttccggctg gctggtttat tgctgataaa
     5101 tctggagccg gtgagcgtgg gtctcgcggt atcattgcag cactggggcc agatggtaag
     5161 ccctcccgta tcgtagttat ctacacgacg gggagtcagg caactatgga tgaacgaaat
     5221 agacagatcg ctgagatagg tgcctcactg attaagcatt ggtaactgtc agaccaagtt
     5281 tactcatata tactttagat tgatttaaaa cttcattttt aatttaaaag gatctaggtg
     5341 aagatccttt ttgataatct catgaccaaa atcccttaac gtgagttttc gttccactga
     5401 gcgtcagacc ccgtagaaaa gatcaaagga tcttcttgag atcctttttt tctgcgcgta
     5461 atctgctgct tgcaaacaaa aaaaccaccg ctaccagcgg tggtttgttt gccggatcaa
     5521 gagctaccaa ctctttttcc gaaggtaact ggcttcagca gagcgcagat accaaatact
     5581 gtccttctag tgtagccgta gttaggccac cacttcaaga actctgtagc accgcctaca
     5641 tacctcgctc tgctaatcct gttaccagtg gctgctgcca gtggcgataa gtcgtgtctt
     5701 accgggttgg actcaagacg atagttaccg gataaggcgc agcggtcggg ctgaacgggg
     5761 ggttcgtgca cacagcccag cttggagcga acgacctaca ccgaactgag atacctacag
     5821 cgtgagctat gagaaagcgc cacgcttccc gaagggagaa aggcggacag gtatccggta
     5881 agcggcaggg tcggaacagg agagcgcacg agggagcttc cagggggaaa cgcctggtat
     5941 ctttatagtc ctgtcgggtt tcgccacctc tgacttgagc gtcgattttt gtgatgctcg
     6001 tcaggggggc ggagcctatg gaaaaacgcc agcaacgcgg cctttttacg gttcctggcc
     6061 ttttgctggc cttttgctca catgt
//
