[The description below was written by a language model from this plasmid's Addgene catalogue record and the feature table of its GenBank file.]
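Description:
pAAV-EF1a-N-CretrcintG is a 6,085 bp AAV transfer plasmid built on the pAAV-EF1a-GTB backbone. It serves both for production of recombinant AAV and for direct expression in mammalian cells. It is maintained in bacteria through a high-copy ColE1/pUC-type origin and selected with ampicillin via the bla gene; an f1 phage origin is also present. Two AAV2 inverted terminal repeats flank the expression cassette. They define the segment that is replicated and packaged into viral particles when rep, cap and helper functions are supplied in trans.

Between the ITRs, the human EF-1-alpha promoter, including its first intron, drives strong constitutive transcription of a 741 bp synthetic insert cloned between BamHI and EcoRI. The insert opens with a Kozak consensus, and an SV40 nuclear localization signal is annotated near the start of the coding region. It encodes N-CretrcintG, one of the two halves of the optimized GFP-dependent Cre recombinase system (CRE-DOG OPT). The record notes that part of the plasmid derives from the GFP-binding protein GBP7, so this half presumably joins an N-terminal Cre fragment to a GFP-binding domain, but the exact fusion architecture is not stated. The held sequence also has an unresolved gap of about 390 bp within the insert, so much of the coding region is unannotated. A WPRE downstream boosts transcript stability and expression, and a human growth hormone polyadenylation signal terminates the message. A short Factor Xa site annotated on the reverse strand inside the WPRE is probably an incidental match.

The construct is meant to be delivered together with the complementary half of the system, so that Cre activity is reconstituted only in GFP-expressing cells. This allows cell type-specific genetic manipulation in GFP-labelled populations.
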