Addgene plasmid #69570: pAAV-EF1a-N-CretrcintG
Purpose: One half component of the optimized Cre recombinase dependent on GFP (CRE-DOG OPT) for rAAV production and expression in mammalian cells
Depositing lab: Connie Cepko. Depositing organization: Harvard Medical School. Publication: Cell type-specific manipulation with GFP-dependent Cre recombinase. Tang JC, Rudolph S, Dhande OS, Abraira VE, Choi S, Lapan SW, Drew IR, Drokhlyansky E, Huberman AD, Regehr WG, Cepko CL. Nat Neurosci. 2015 Sep;18(9):1334-41. doi: 10.1038/nn.4081. Epub 2015 Aug 10. PubMed 26258682.
Backbone
  Vector backbone: pAAV-EF1a-GTB
  Backbone size w/o insert (bp): 5329
  Total vector size (bp): 6085
  Vector type: Mammalian Expression, AAV, Synthetic Biology
Growth in bacteria
  Bacterial resistance: Ampicillin, 100 μg/mL
  Growth temperature: 30°C
  Growth strain: NEB Stable
  Copy number: Unknown
Gene/Insert
  Gene/Insert name: kozak consensus - N-CretrcintG
  Species: Synthetic
  Insert size (bp): 741
  Promoter: EF1a
  Cloning method: Restriction Enzyme; 5′ cloning site BamHI (not destroyed); 3′ cloning site EcoRI (not destroyed)
  Sequencing primers: 5′ acactgagtgggtggagactg; 3′ CAAACACAGTGCACACCACG
Resource information
  A portion of this plasmid was derived from a plasmid made by: GBP7 obtained from Heinrich Leonardt and Ulrich Rothbauer at Ludwig Maximilians University Munich
Terms and licenses: Academic/Nonprofit Terms; Industry Terms: Not Available to Industry
How to cite: pAAV-EF1a-N-CretrcintG was a gift from Connie Cepko (Addgene plasmid # 69570 ; http://n2t.net/addgene:69570 ; RRID:Addgene_69570) For viral preps, please replace (Addgene plasmid # 69570) in the above sentence with: (Addgene viral prep # 69570-AAV1)
