>Addgene plasmid #69570 | pAAV-EF1a-N-CretrcintG | addgene partial sequence | sequence record 127743 | pLenti-F 5'-TTTTGAGTTTGGATCTTGGT-3'
TTTTTCTTCCATTTCAGGTGTCGTGAGGTACCGGATCCGCCACCATGGATAAAGCGGAATTAATTCCCGA
GCCTCCAAAAAAGAAGAGAAAGGTCGAATTGGGTACCACCTCTGATGAAGTCAGGAAGAACCTGATGGAC
ATGTTCAGGGACAGGCAGGCCTTCTCTGAACACACCTGGAAGATGCTCCTGTCTGTGTGCAGATCCTGGG
CTGCCTGGTGCAAGCTGAACCTCGTCGAAAGCTATCGCAAGGCCAGCAACAAGGCCTACTTTGAGTGGAC
CATCGAAGCCAGGGACCTCTCCCTGCTGGGAAGCCACGTGCGCAAGGCCACCTACCAGACCTACGCCCCC
ATCCTGTACGCTAGCGGAGGAGGTGGTGGAGGTGGAGGTGGAGGTCAATTGNNNNNNNNNNNNNNNNNNN
NNNNNNNNNNNNNNNNNNNNNNNNNNNNNNNNNNNNNNNNNNNNNNNNNNNNNNNNNNNNNNNNNNNNNN
NNNNNNNNNNNNNNNNNNNNNNNNNNNNNNNNNNNNNNNNNNNNNNNNNNNNNNNNNNNNNNNNNNNNNN
NNNNNNNNNNNNNNNNNNNNNNNNNNNNNNNNNNNNNNNNNNNNNNNNNNNNNNNNNNNNNNNNNNNNNN
NNNNNNNNNNNNNNNNNNNNNNNNNNNNNNNNNNNNNNNNNNNNNNNNNNNNNNNNNNNNNNNNNNNNNN
NNNNNNNNNNNNNNNNNNNNNNNNNNNNNNNNNNNNNNNNNNNNNNNNNNNNNNNNNNNNNNNNNNNNNN
NNNNNNNNNNNNNNNNNNNNNTAAGAATTCGATATCAAGCTTATCGATAATCAACCTCTGGATTACAAAA
TTTGTGAAAGATTGACTGGTATTCTTAACTATGTTGCTCCTTTTACGCTATGTGGATACGCTGCTTTAAT
GCCTTTGTATCATGCTATTG
