>Addgene plasmid #69570 | pAAV-EF1a-N-CretrcintG | addgene partial sequence | sequence record 127744 | hGH-PA-R 5'-CCAGCTTGGTTCCCAATAGA-3'
AGGTTGTCTTCCCAACTTGCCCCTTGCTCCATACCACCCCCCTCCACCCCATAATATTATAGAAGGACAC
CTAGTCAGACAAAATGATGCAACTTAATTTTATTAGGACAAGGCTGGTGGGCACTGGAGTGGCAACTTCC
AGGGCCAGGAGAGGCACTGGGGAGGGGTCACAGGGATGCCACCCGTAGATCTCTCGAGCAGCGCTCGGTA
TCGATGCGGGGAGGCGGCCCAAAGGGAGATCCGACTCGTCTGAGGGCGAAGGCGAAGACGCGGAAGAGGC
CGCAGAGCCGGCAGCAGGCCGCGGGAAGGAAGGTCCGCTGGATTGAGGGCCGAAGGGACGTAGCAGAAGG
ACGTCCCGCGCAGAATCCAGGTGGCAACATAGGCGAGCAGCCAAGGAAAGGACGATGATTTCCCCGACAA
CACCACGGAATTGTCAGTGCCCAACAGCCGAGCCCCTGTCCAGCAGCGGGCAAGGCAGGCGGCGATGAGT
TCCGCCGTGGCAATAGGGAGGGGGAAAGCGAAAGTCCCGGAAAGGAGCTGACAGGTGGTGGCAATGCCCC
AACCAGTGGGGGTTGCGTCAGCAAACACAGTGCACACCACGCCACGTTGCCTGACAACGGGCCACAACTC
CTCATAAAGAGACAGCAACCAGGATTTATACAAGGAGGAGAAAATGAAAGCCATACGGGAAGCAATAGCA
TGATACAAAGGCATTAAAGCAGCGTATCCACATAGCGTAAAAGGAGCAACATAGTTAAGAATACCAGTCA
ATCTTTCACAAATTTTGTAATCCAGAGGTTGATTATCGATAAGCTTGATATCGAATTCTTANNNNNNNNN
NNNNNNNNNNNNNNNNNNNNNNNNNNNNNNNNNNNNNNNNNNNNNNNNNNNNNNNNNNNNNNNNNNNNNN
NNNNNNNNNNNNNNNNNNNNNNNNNNNNNNNNNNNNNNNNNNNNNNNNNNNNNNNNNNNN
